Addgene plasmid #136800: pEBTet-SNAP-Cep97
Purpose: Mammalian expression of the centrosomal protein Cep97 N-terminally fused to SNAP-tag
Depositing lab: Kai Johnsson. Depositing organization: Swiss Federal Institute of Technology (EPFL). Publication: Selective chemical crosslinking reveals a Cep57-Cep63-Cep152 centrosomal complex. Lukinavicius G, Lavogina D, Orpinell M, Umezawa K, Reymond L, Garin N, Gonczy P, Johnsson K. Curr Biol. 2013 Feb 4;23(3):265-70. doi: 10.1016/j.cub.2012.12.030. Epub 2013 Jan 17. PubMed 23333316.
Backbone
  Vector backbone: pEBTet
  Backbone size w/o insert (bp): 11264
  Vector type: Mammalian Expression
  Selectable markers: Puromycin
Growth in bacteria
  Bacterial resistance: Ampicillin, 100 μg/mL
  Growth temperature: 37°C
  Growth strain: DH5alpha
  Copy number: High Copy
Gene/Insert
  Gene/Insert name: SNAP-Cep97
  Species: H. sapiens (human), Synthetic
  Insert size (bp): 3471
  Entrez Gene: CEP97 (a.k.a. LRRIQ2, FLJ23047, FLJ26462, 2810403B08Rik)
  Promoter: CMV-TetO2
  Tag / fusion protein: FLAG-tag / His-tag (N terminal on insert)
  Cloning method: Gateway Cloning
  Sequencing primers: 5′ CMV_Fwd; 3′ BGH_Rev
Terms and licenses: Academic/Nonprofit Terms; Industry Terms: Not Available to Industry
How to cite: pEBTet-SNAP-Cep97 was a gift from Kai Johnsson (Addgene plasmid # 136800 ; http://n2t.net/addgene:136800 ; RRID:Addgene_136800)
