[The description below was written by a language model from this plasmid's Addgene catalogue record and pLannotate feature annotations shown in this document.]
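Description:
pEBTet-SNAP-Cep97 is an episomal, tetracycline-regulated mammalian expression plasmid built on the pEBTet backbone and carrying human CEP97 fused at its N-terminus to SNAP-tag. It is propagated in E. coli through a high-copy ColE1/pUC-type origin with ampicillin resistance. In mammalian cells it is selected with puromycin, using a puromycin N-acetyltransferase gene driven by the SV40 early promoter with an SV40 poly(A) signal. The Epstein-Barr virus oriP origin and the EBNA1 coding sequence allow the plasmid to replicate and be retained as an extrachromosomal episome in suitable primate cells, so stable populations can be obtained without integration. Short EBV gene fragments and remnants of pBR322 tetracycline-resistance sequences appear to be backbone carry-over.

The expression cassette uses the CMV enhancer/promoter followed by two tet operator sites (CMV-TetO2). A separate unit on the same plasmid, consisting of an RSV promoter region, rabbit β-globin intron, tetR and an SV40 poly(A) signal, supplies the Tet repressor. Transcription is therefore held off until tetracycline or doxycycline releases TetR from the operators. The open reading frame begins with a His tag (the catalogue also lists a FLAG tag, which is not annotated). This is followed by SNAP-tag, which is detected as an MGMT-derived sequence because SNAP is an engineered form of that alkyltransferase. Next come an attB1 site, CEP97, attB2 and the bGH poly(A) signal, an arrangement consistent with Gateway cloning. SNAP-tag reacts covalently with benzylguanine substrates, which supports labelling or chemical crosslinking of this centrosomal protein, as the associated publication title suggests. The sequencing-derived record is about 120 nt shorter than the depositor's sequence, and the difference lies within the repetitive oriP region.
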