Features (pLannotate 1.2.2; 31 found; start..end, strand, type, name):
     85..196     +  polyA_signal   bGH poly(A) signal: bovine growth hormone polyadenylation signal
    737..2526    -  rep_origin     oriP: Epstein-Barr virus oriP replication origin (Yates et al., 2000)
   2527..2745    -  CDS            gL (fragment): GL_EBVB9 - Experimental evidence at protein level: Swiss-Prot protein existence level 1. The heterodimer glycoprotein H-glycoprotein L is required for the fusion of viral and plasma membranes leading to virus entry into the host cell. Acts as a functional inhibitor of gH and maintains gH in an inhibited form. Upon binding to host integrins, gL dissociates from gH leading to activation of the viral fusion glycoproteins gB and gH. Fusion of EBV with B-lymphocytes requires the additional receptor- binding protein gp42, which forms a complex with gH/gL. The heterodimer gH/gL targets also host EPHA
   2828..4755    -  CDS            EBNA1 (fragment): Epstein-Barr nuclear antigen 1, also known as EBNA-1 crucial for latent viral infection, and for episomal amplification of vectors containing the oriP origin (Okita et al., 2013)
   4793..5137    -  CDS            BRRF2_EBVB9 (fragment): Protein inferred from homology: Swiss-Prot protein existence level 3. From Epstein-Barr virus (strain B95-8) (HHV-4) (Human herpesvirus 4).
   5140..5163    -  promoter       tet promoter (fragment): E. coli promoter for tetracycline efflux protein gene
   5276..5380    +  promoter       AmpR promoter: bla
   5381..6241    +  CDS            AmpR: β-lactamase; bla; confers resistance to ampicillin, carbenicillin, and related antibiotics
   6412..7000    +  rep_origin     ori: high-copy-number ColE1/pMB1/pBR322/pUC origin of replication
   7046..7169    -  CDS            TcR (fragment): tetracycline efflux protein; tet; confers resistance to tetracycline
   7207..7504    +  promoter       SV40 promoter: SV40 enhancer and early promoter
   7581..8180    +  CDS            PuroR: puromycin N-acetyltransferase; pac from Streptomyces alboniger; confers resistance to puromycin
   8271..8405    +  polyA_signal   SV40 poly(A) signal: SV40 polyadenylation signal
   8527..8579    -  misc_feature   bom (fragment): basis of mobility region from pBR322
   8710..8803    +  ncRNA          Retro dr1: Accession: RF00214 - Retrovirus direct repeat 1 (dr1)
   8839..9100    +  promoter       RSV promoter: Rous sarcoma virus enhancer/promoter
   9126..9186    +  promoter       SV40 promoter (fragment): SV40 early promoter
   9217..9789    +  intron         β-globin intron: intron from rabbit β-globin gene
   9844..9862    +  promoter       T7 promoter: promoter for bacteriophage T7 RNA polymerase
   9873..10493   +  CDS            tetR: TETR2_ECOLX - Experimental evidence at protein level: Swiss-Prot protein existence level 1. TetR is the repressor of the tetracycline resistance element; its N-terminal region forms a helix-turn-helix structure and binds DNA. Binding of tetracycline to TetR reduces the repressor affinity for the tetracycline resistance gene (tetA) promoter operator sites. From Escherichia coli.
  10535..10656   +  polyA_signal   SV40 poly(A) signal: SV40 polyadenylation signal
  10711..11090   +  enhancer       CMV enhancer: human cytomegalovirus immediate early enhancer
  11091..11294   +  promoter       CMV promoter: human cytomegalovirus (CMV) immediate early promoter
  11296..11315   +  promoter       PLtetO-1 promoter (fragment): modified phage lambda PL promoter with tet operator sites (Lutz and Bujard, 1997)
  11317..11336   +  promoter       PLtetO-1 promoter (fragment): modified phage lambda PL promoter with tet operator sites (Lutz and Bujard, 1997)
  11344..11377   +  promoter       TRE3GV promoter (fragment): 3rd-generation Tet-responsive promoter that can be activated by binding of Tet-On® 3G, optimized for retroviral and lentiviral vectors
  11493..11510   +  CDS            9xHis (fragment): 9xHis affinity tag
  11511..12053   +  CDS            MGMT (fragment): MGMT_HUMAN - Experimental evidence at protein level: Swiss-Prot protein existence level 1. Involved in the cellular defense against the biological effects of O6-methylguanine (O6-MeG) and O4-methylthymine (O4-MeT) in DNA. Repairs the methylated nucleobase in DNA by stoichiometrically transferring the methyl group to a cysteine residue in the enzyme. This is a suicide reaction: the enzyme is irreversibly inactivated. From Homo sapiens (Human).
  12096..12120   +  protein_bind   attB1: mutant version of attB; recombination site for the Gateway® BP reaction BP Clonase™
  12123..14717   +  CDS            CEP97: CEP97_HUMAN - Also known as LRRIQ2. Experimental evidence at protein level: Swiss-Prot protein existence level 1. Acts as a key negative regulator of ciliogenesis in collaboration with CCP110 by capping the mother centriole thereby preventing cilia formation. Required for recruitment of CCP110 to the centrosome. From Homo sapiens (Human).
  14725..14      -  protein_bind   attB2 (across the origin): mutant version of attB; recombination site for the Gateway® BP reaction BP Clonase™
>Addgene plasmid #136800 | pEBTet-SNAP-Cep97 | depositor full sequence | sequence record 264032 | Full Sequence
TTGTACAAAGTGGTGATGGCAGCTAGCGGCGCGCCCGGCCGCTCGAGTCTAGAGGGCCCGTTTAAACCCG
CTGATCAGCCTCGACTGTGCCTTCTAGTTGCCAGCCATCTGTTGTTTGCCCCTCCCCCGTGCCTTCCTTG
ACCCTGGAAGGTGCCACTCCCACTGTCCTTTCCTAATAAAATGAGGAAATTGCATCGCATTGTCTGAGTA
GGTGTCATTCTATTCTGGGGGGTGGGGTGGGGCAGGACAGCAAGGGGGAGGATTGGGAAGACAATAGCAG
GCTAGAGGATCGATCCCCGCCCCGGACGAACTAAACCTGACTACGACATCTCTGCCCCTTCTTCGCGGGG
CAGTGCATGTAATCCCTTCAGTTGGTTGGTACAACTTGCCAACTGGGCCCTGTTCCACATGTGACACGGG
GGGGGACCAAACACAAAGGGGTTCTCTGACTGTAGTTGACATCCTTATAAATGGATGTGCACATTTGCCA
ACACTGAGTGGCTTTCATCCTGGAGCAGACTTTGCAGTCTGTGGACTGCAACACAACATTGCCTTTATGT
GTAACTCTTGGCTGAAGCTCTTACACCAATGCTGGGGGACATGTACCTCCCAGGGGCCCAGGAAGACTAC
GGGAGGCTACACCAACGTCAATCAGAGGGGCCTGTGTAGCTACCGATAAGCGGACCCTCAAGAGGGCATT
AGCAATAGTGTTTATAAGGCCCCCTTGTTAACCCTAAACGGGTAGCATATGCTTCCCGGGTAGTAGTATA
TACTATCCAGACTAACCCTAATTCAATAGCATATGTTACCCAACGGGAAGCATATGCTATCGAATTAGGG
TTAGTAAAAGGGTCCTAAGGAACAGCGATATCTCCCACCCCATGAGCTGTCACGGTTTTATTTACATGGG
GTCAGGATTCCACGAGGGTAGTGAACCATTTTAGTCACAAGGGCAGTGGCTGAAGATCAAGGAGCGGGCA
GTGAACTCTCCTGAATCTTCGCCTGCTTCTTCATTCTCCTTCGTTTAGCTAATAGAATAACTGCTGAGTT
GTGAACAGTAAGGTGTATGTGAGGTGCTCGAAAACAAGGTTTCAGGTGACGCCCCCAGAATAAAATTTGG
ACGGGGGGTTCAGTGGTGGCATTGTGCTATGACACCAATATAACCCTCACAAACCCCTTGGGCAATAAAT
ACTAGTGTAGGAATGAAACATTCTGAATATCTTTAACAATAGAAATCCATGGGGTGGGGACAAGCCGTAA
AGACTGGATGTCCATCTCACACGAATTTATGGCTATGGGCAACACATAATCCTAGTGCAATATGATACTG
GGGTTATTAAGATGTGTCCCAGGCAGGGACCAAGACAGGTGAACCATGTTGTTACACTCTATTTGTAACA
AGGGGAAAGAGAGTGGACGCCGACAGCAGCGGACTCCACTGGTTGTCTCTAACACCCCCGAAAATTAAAC
GGGGCTCCACGCCAATGGGGCCCATAAACAAAGACAAGTGGCCACTCTTTTTTTTGAAATTGTGGAGTGG
GGGCACGCGTCAGCCCCCACACGCCGCCCTGCGGTTTTGGACTGTAAAATAAGGGTGTAATAACTTGGCT
GATTGTAACCCCGCTAACCACTGCGGTCAAACCACTTGCCCACAAAACCACTAATGGCACCCCGGGGAAT
ACCTGCATAAGTAGGTGGGCGGGCCAAGATAGGGGCGCGATTGCTGCGATCTGGAGGACAAATTACACAC
ACTTGCGCCTGAGCGCCAAGCACAGGGTTGTTGGTCCTCATATTCACGAGGTCGCTGAGAGCACGGTGGG
CTAATGTTGCCATGGGTAGCATATACTACCCAAATATCTGGATAGCATATGCTATCCTAATCTATATCTG
GGTAGCATAGGCTATCCTAATCTATATCTGGGTAGCATATGCTATCCTAATCTATATCTGGGTAGTATAT
GCTATCCTAATTTATATCTGGGTAGCATAGGCTATCCTAATCTATATCTGGGTAGCATATGCTATCCTAA
TCTATATCTGGGTAGTATATGCTATCCTAATCTGTATCCGGGTAGCATATGCTATCCTAATAGAGATTAG
GGTAGTATATGCTATCCTAATTTATATCTGGGTAGCATATACTACCCAAATATCTGGATAGCATATGCTA
TCCTAATCTATATCTGGGTAGCATATGCTATCCTAATCTATATCTGGGTAGCATAGGCTATCCTAATCTA
TATCTGGGTAGCATATGCTATCCTAATCTATATCTGGGTAGTATATGCTATCCTAATTTATATCTGGGTA
GCATAGGCTATCCTAATCTATATCTGGGTAGCATATGCTATCCTAATCTATATCTGGGTAGTATATGCTA
TCCTAATCTGTATCCGGGTAGCATATGCTATCCTCATGCATATACAGTCAGCATATGATACCCAGTAGTA
GAGTGGGAGTGCTATCCTTTGCATATGCCGCCACCTCCCAAGGGGGCGTGAATTTTCGCTGCTTGTCCTT
TTCCTGCTGGTTGCTCCCATTCTTAGGTGAATTTAAGGAGGCCAGGCTAAAGCCGTCGCATGTCTGATTG
CTCACCAGGTAAATGTCGCTAATGTTTTCCAACGCGAGAAGGTGTTGAGCGCGGAGCTGAGTGACGTGAC
AACATGGGTATGCCCAATTGCCCCATGTTGGGAGGACGAAAATGGTGACAAGACAGATGGCCAGAAATAC
ACCAACAGCACGCATGATGTCTACTGGGGATTTATTCTTTAGTGCGGGGGAATACACGGCTTTTAATACG
ATTGAGGGCGTCTCCTAACAAGTTACATCACTCCTGCCCTTCCTCACCCTCATCTCCATCACCTCCTTCA
TCTCCGTCATCTCCGTCATCACCCTCCGCGGCAGCCCCTTCCACCATAGGTGGAAACCAGGGAGGCAAAT
CTACTCCATCGTCAAAGCTGCACACAGTCACCCTGATATTGCAGGTAGGAGCGGGCTTTGTCATAACAAG
GTCCTTAATCGCATCCTTCAAAACCTCAGCAAATATATGAGTTTGTAAAAAGACCATGAAATAACAGACA
ATGGACTCCCTTAGCGGGCCAGGTTGTGGGCCGGGTCCAGGGGCCATTCCAAAGGGGAGACGACTCAATG
GTGTAAGACGACATTGTGGAATAGCAAGGGCAGTTCCTCGCCTTAGGTTGTAAAGGGAGGTCTTACTACC
TCCATATACGAACACACCGGCGACCCAAGTTCCTTCGTCGGTAGTCCTTTCTACGTGACTCCTAGCCAGG
AGAGCTCTTAAACCTTCTGCAATGTTCTCAAATTTCGGGTTGGAACCTCCTTGACCACGATGCTTTTCCA
AACCACCCTCCTTTTTTGCGCCCTGCCTCCATCACCCTGACCCCGGGGTCCAGTGCTTGGGCCTTCTCCT
GGGTCATCTGCGGGGCCCTGCTCTATCGCTCCCGGGGGCACGTCAGGCTCACCATCTGGGCCACCTTCTT
GGTGGTATTCAAAATAATCGGCTTCCCCTACAGGGTGGAAAAATGGCCTTCTACCTGGAGGGGGCCTGCG
CGGTGGAGACCCGGATGATGATGACTGACTACTGGGACTCCTGGGCCTCTTTTCTCCACGTCCACGACCT
CTCCCCCTGGCTCTTTCACGACTTCCCCCCCTGGCTCTTTCACGTCCTCTACCCCGGCGGCCTCCACTAC
CTCCTCGACCCCGGCCTCCACTACCTCCTCGACCCCGGCCTCCACTGCCTCCTCGACCCCGGCCTCCACC
TCCTGCTCCTGCCCCTCCTGCTCCTGCCCCTCCTCCTGCTCCTGCCCCTCCTGCCCCTCCTGCTCCTGCC
CCTCCTGCCCCTCCTGCTCCTGCCCCTCCTGCCCCTCCTGCTCCTGCCCCTCCTGCCCCTCCTCCTGCTC
CTGCCCCTCCTGCCCCTCCTCCTGCTCCTGCCCCTCCTGCCCCTCCTGCTCCTGCCCCTCCTGCCCCTCC
TGCTCCTGCCCCTCCTGCCCCTCCTGCTCCTGCCCCTCCTGCTCCTGCCCCTCCTGCTCCTGCCCCTCCT
GCTCCTGCCCCTCCTGCCCCTCCTGCCCCTCCTCCTGCTCCTGCCCCTCCTGCTCCTGCCCCTCCTGCCC
CTCCTGCCCCTCCTGCTCCTGCCCCTCCTCCTGCTCCTGCCCCTCCTGCCCCTCCTGCCCCTCCTCCTGC
TCCTGCCCCTCCTGCCCCTCCTCCTGCTCCTGCCCCTCCTCCTGCTCCTGCCCCTCCTGCCCCTCCTGCC
CCTCCTCCTGCTCCTGCCCCTCCTGCCCCTCCTCCTGCTCCTGCCCCTCCTCCTGCTCCTGCCCCTCCTG
CCCCTCCTGCCCCTCCTCCTGCTCCTGCCCCTCCTCCTGCTCCTGCCCCTCCTGCCCCTCCTGCCCCTCC
TGCCCCTCCTCCTGCTCCTGCCCCTCCTCCTGCTCCTGCCCCTCCTGCTCCTGCCCCTCCCGCTCCTGCT
CCTGCTCCTGTTCCACCGTGGGTCCCTTTGCAGCCAATGCAACTTGGACGTTTTTGGGGTCTCCGGACAC
CATCTCTATGTCTTGGCCCTGATCCTGAGCCGCCCGGGGCTCCTGGTCTTCCGCCTCCTCGTCCTCGTCC
TCTTCCCCGTCCTCGTCCATGGTTATCACCCCCTCTTCTTTGAGGTCCACTGCCGCCGGAGCCTTCTGGT
CCAGATGTGTCTCCCTTCTCTCCTAGGCCATTTCCAGGTCCTGTACCTGGCCCCTCGTCAGACATGATTC
ACACTAAAAGAGATCAATAGACATCTTTATTAGACGACGCTCAGTGAATACAGGGAGTGCAGACTCCTGC
CCCCTCCAACAGCCCCCCCACCCTCATCCCCTTCATGGTCGCTGTCAGACAGATCCAGGTCTGAAAATTC
CCCATCCTCCGAACCATCCTCGTCCTCATCACCAATTACTCGCAGCCCGGAAAACTCCCGCTGAACATCC
TCAAGATTTGCGTCCTGAGCCTCAAGCCAGGCCTCAAATTCCTCGTCCCCCTTTTTGCTGGACGGTAGGG
ATGGGGATTCTCGGGACCCCTCCTCTTCCTCTTCAAGGTCACCAGACAGAGATGCTACTGGGGCAACGGA
AGAAAAGCTGGGTGCGGCCTGTGAGGATCAGCTTATCGATGATAAGCTGTCAAACATGAGAATTCTTGAA
GACGAAAGGGCCTCGTGATACGCCTATTTTTATAGGTTAATGTCATGATAATAATGGTTTCTTAGACGTC
AGGTGGCACTTTTCGGGGAAATGTGCGCGGAACCCCTATTTGTTTATTTTTCTAAATACATTCAAATATG
TATCCGCTCATGAGACAATAACCCTGATAAATGCTTCAATAATATTGAAAAAGGAAGAGTATGAGTATTC
AACATTTCCGTGTCGCCCTTATTCCCTTTTTTGCGGCATTTTGCCTTCCTGTTTTTGCTCACCCAGAAAC
GCTGGTGAAAGTAAAAGATGCTGAAGATCAGTTGGGTGCACGAGTGGGTTACATCGAACTGGATCTCAAC
AGCGGTAAGATCCTTGAGAGTTTTCGCCCCGAAGAACGTTTTCCAATGATGAGCACTTTTAAAGTTCTGC
TATGTGGCGCGGTATTATCCCGTGTTGACGCCGGGCAAGAGCAACTCGGTCGCCGCATACACTATTCTCA
GAATGACTTGGTTGAGTACTCACCAGTCACAGAAAAGCATCTTACGGATGGCATGACAGTAAGAGAATTA
TGCAGTGCTGCCATAACCATGAGTGATAACACTGCGGCCAACTTACTTCTGACAACGATCGGAGGACCGA
AGGAGCTAACCGCTTTTTTGCACAACATGGGGGATCATGTAACTCGCCTTGATCGTTGGGAACCGGAGCT
GAATGAAGCCATACCAAACGACGAGCGTGACACCACGATGCCTGCAGCAATGGCAACAACGTTGCGCAAA
CTATTAACTGGCGAACTACTTACTCTAGCTTCCCGGCAACAATTAATAGACTGGATGGAGGCGGATAAAG
TTGCAGGACCACTTCTGCGCTCGGCCCTTCCGGCTGGCTGGTTTATTGCTGATAAATCTGGAGCCGGTGA
GCGTGGGTCTCGCGGTATCATTGCAGCACTGGGGCCAGATGGTAAGCCCTCCCGTATCGTAGTTATCTAC
ACGACGGGGAGTCAGGCAACTATGGATGAACGAAATAGACAGATCGCTGAGATAGGTGCCTCACTGATTA
AGCATTGGTAACTGTCAGACCAAGTTTACTCATATATACTTTAGATTGATTTAAAACTTCATTTTTAATT
TAAAAGGATCTAGGTGAAGATCCTTTTTGATAATCTCATGACCAAAATCCCTTAACGTGAGTTTTCGTTC
CACTGAGCGTCAGACCCCGTAGAAAAGATCAAAGGATCTTCTTGAGATCCTTTTTTTCTGCGCGTAATCT
GCTGCTTGCAAACAAAAAAACCACCGCTACCAGCGGTGGTTTGTTTGCCGGATCAAGAGCTACCAACTCT
TTTTCCGAAGGTAACTGGCTTCAGCAGAGCGCAGATACCAAATACTGTCCTTCTAGTGTAGCCGTAGTTA
GGCCACCACTTCAAGAACTCTGTAGCACCGCCTACATACCTCGCTCTGCTAATCCTGTTACCAGTGGCTG
CTGCCAGTGGCGATAAGTCGTGTCTTACCGGGTTGGACTCAAGACGATAGTTACCGGATAAGGCGCAGCG
GTCGGGCTGAACGGGGGGTTCGTGCACACAGCCCAGCTTGGAGCGAACGACCTACACCGAACTGAGATAC
CTACAGCGTGAGCTATGAGAAAGCGCCACGCTTCCCGAAGGGAGAAAGGCGGACAGGTATCCGGTAAGCG
GCAGGGTCGGAACAGGAGAGCGCACGAGGGAGCTTCCAGGGGGAAACGCCTGGTATCTTTATAGTCCTGT
CGGGTTTCGCCACCTCTGACTTGAGCGTCGATTTTTGTGATGCTCGTCAGGGGGGCGGAGCCTATGGAAA
AACGCCAGCAACGCGGCCTTTTTACGGTTCCTGGCCTTTTGCTGGCCTTGAAGCTGTCCCTGATGGTCGT
CATCTACCTGCCTGGACAGCATGGCCTGCAACGCGGGCATCCCGATGCCGCCGGAAGCGAGAAGAATCAT
AATGGGGAAGGCCATCCAGCCTCGCGTCGAACTAGATGATCCGGCTGTGGAATGTGTGTCAGTTAGGGTG
TGGAAAGTCCCCAGGCTCCCCAGCAGGCAGAAGTATGCAAAGCATGCATCTCAATTAGTCAGCAACCAGG
TGTGGAAAGTCCCCAGGCTCCCCAGCAGGCAGAAGTATGCAAAGCATGCATCTCAATTAGTCAGCAACCA
TAGTCCCGCCCCTAACTCCGCCCATCCCGCCCCTAACTCCGCCCAGTTCCGCCCATTCTCCGCCCCATGG
CTGACTAATTTTTTTTATTTATGCAGAGGCCGAGGCCGCCTCGGCCTCTGAGCTATTCCAGAAGTAGTGA
GGAGGCTTTTTTGGAGGGTGACCGCCACGACCGGTGCCGCCACCATCCCCTGACCCACGCCCCTGACCCC
TCACAAGGAGACGACCTTCCATGACCGAGTACAAGCCCACGGTGCGCCTCGCCACCCGCGACGACGTCCC
CCGGGCCGTACGCACCCTCGCCGCCGCGTTCGCCGACTACCCCGCCACGCGCCACACCGTCGACCCCGAC
CGCCACATCGAACGCGTCACCGAGCTGCAAGAACTCTTCCTCACGCGCGTCGGGCTCGACATCGGCAAGG
TGTGGGTCGCGGACGACGGCGCCGCGGTGGCGGTCTGGACCACGCCGGAGAGCGTCGAAGCGGGGGCGGT
GTTCGCCGAGATCGGCCCGCGCATGGCCGAGTTGAGCGGTTCCCGGCTGGCCGCGCAGCAACAGATGGAA
GGCCTCCTGGCGCCGCACCGGCCCAAGGAGCCCGCGTGGTTCCTGGCCACCGTCGGCGTCTCGCCCGACC
ACCAGGGCAAGGGTCTGGGCAGCGCCGTCGTGCTCCCCGGAGTGGAGGCGGCCGAGCGCGCCGGGGTGCC
CGCCTTCCTGGAGACCTCCGCGCCCCGCAACCTCCCCTTCTACGAGCGGCTCGGCTTCACCGTCACCGCC
GACGTCGAGGTGCCCGAAGGACCGCGCACCTGGTGCATGACCCGCAAGCCCGGTGCCTGACGCCCGCCCC
ACGACCCGCAGCGCCCGACCGAAAGGAGCGCACGACCCGGTCCGACGCGGCCCGACGGGTCCGAGGGGGG
TCGACCTCGAAACTTGTTTATTGCAGCTTATAATGGTTACAAATAAAGCAATAGCATCACAAATTTCACA
AATAAAGCATTTTTTTCACTGCATTCTAGTTGTGGTTTGTCCAAACTCATCAATGTATCTTATCATGTCT
GGATCTGATCCGAACCCCTTCCTCGACCAATTCTCATGTTTGACAGCTTATCATCGCAGATCCGGGCAAC
GTTGTTGCCATTGCTCGACCAATTCTCATGTTTGACAGCTTATCATCGCAGATCCGTATGGTGCACTCTC
AGTACAATCTGCTCTGATGCCGCATAGTTAAGCCAGTATCTGCTCCCTGCTTGTGTGTTGGAGGTCGCTG
AGTAGTGCGCGAGCAAAATTTAAGCTACAACAAGGCAAGGCTTGACCGACAATTGCATGAAGAATCTGCT
TAGGGTTAGGCGTTTTGCGCTGCTTCGCGATGTACGGGCCAGATATACGCGTATCTGAGGGGACTAGGGT
GTGTTTAGGCGAAAAGCGGGGCTTCGGTTGTACGCGGTTAGGAGTCCCCTCAGGATATAGTAGTTTCGCT
TTTGCATAGGGAGGGGGAAATGTAGTCTTATGCAATACTCTTGTAGTCTTGCAACATGGTAACGATGAGT
TAGCAACATGCCTTACAAGGAGAGAAAAAGCACCGTGCATGCCGATTGGTGGAAGTAAGGTGGTACGATC
GTGCCTTATTAGGAAGGCAACAGACGGGTCTGACATGGATTGGACGAACCACTGAATTCCGCATTGCAGA
GATATTGTATTTAAGTGCCTAGCTCGATACAATAAACGCCATTTGACCATTCACCACATTGGTGTGCACC
TCCAAGCTGGCCGGGGATCCTCTAGGGCCTCTGAGCTATTCCAGAAGTAGTGAAGAGGCTTTTTTGGAGG
CCTAGGCTTTTGCAAAAAGCTCCGGATCGATCCTGAGAACTTCAGGGTGAGTTTGGGGACCCTTGATTGT
TCTTTCTTTTTCGCTATTGTAAAATTCATGTTATATGGAGGGGGCAAAGTTTTCAGGGTGTTGTTTAGAA
TGGGAAGATGTCCCTTGTATCACCATGGACCCTCATGATAATTTTGTTTCTTTCACTTTCTACTCTGTTG
ACAACCATTGTCTCCTCTTATTTTCTTTTCATTTTCTGTAACTTTTTCGTTAAACTTTAGCTTGCATTTG
TAACGAATTTTTAAATTCACTTTTGTTTATTTGTCAGATTGTAAGTACTTTCTCTAATCACTTTTTTTTC
AAGGCAATCAGGGTATATTATATTGTACTTCAGCACAGTTTTAGAGAACAATTGTTATAATTAAATGATA
AGGTAGAATATTTCTGCATATAAATTCTGGCTGGCGTGGAAATATTCTTATTGGTAGAAACAACTACATC
CTGGTCATCATCCTGCCTTTCTCTTTATGGTTACAATGATATACACTGTTTGAGATGAGGATAAAATACT
CTGAGTCCAAACCGGGCCCCTCTGCTAACCATGTTCATGCCTTCTTCTTTTTCCTACAGCTCCTGGGCAA
CGTGCTGGTTATTGTGCTGTCTCATCATTTTGGCAAAGAATTGTAATACGACTCACTATAGGGCGAATTG
ATATGTCTAGATTAGATAAAAGTAAAGTGATTAACAGCGCATTAGAGCTGCTTAATGAGGTCGGAATCGA
AGGTTTAACAACCCGTAAACTCGCCCAGAAGCTAGGTGTAGAGCAGCCTACATTGTATTGGCATGTAAAA
AATAAGCGGGCTTTGCTCGACGCCTTAGCCATTGAGATGTTAGATAGGCACCATACTCACTTTTGCCCTT
TAGAAGGGGAAAGCTGGCAAGATTTTTTACGTAATAACGCTAAAAGTTTTAGATGTGCTTTACTAAGTCA
TCGCGATGGAGCAAAAGTACATTTAGGTACACGGCCTACAGAAAAACAGTATGAAACTCTCGAAAATCAA
TTAGCCTTTTTATGCCAACAAGGTTTTTCACTAGAGAATGCATTATATGCACTCAGCGCTGTGGGGCATT
TTACTTTAGGTTGCGTATTGGAAGATCAAGAGCATCAAGTCGCTAAAGAAGAAAGGGAAACACCTACTAC
TGATAGTATGCCGCCATTATTACGACAAGCTATCGAATTATTTGATCACCAAGGTGCAGAGCCAGCCTTC
TTATTCGGCCTTGAATTGATCATATGCGGATTAGAAAAACAACTTAAATGTGAAAGTGGGTCCGCGTACA
GCGGATCCCGGGAATTCAGATCTTATTAAAGCAGAACTTGTTTATTGCAGCTTATAATGGTTACAAATAA
AGCAATAGCATCACAAATTTCACAAATAAAGCATTTTTTTCACTGCATTCTAGTTGTGGTTTGTCCAAAC
TCATCAATGTATCTTATCATGTCTGGTCGAATCCATGGCGCAGAACTGGTAGGTATGGAAGATCCGCGTT
GACATTGATTATTGACTAGTTATTAATAGTAATCAATTACGGGGTCATTAGTTCATAGCCCATATATGGA
GTTCCGCGTTACATAACTTACGGTAAATGGCCCGCCTGGCTGACCGCCCAACGACCCCCGCCCATTGACG
TCAATAATGACGTATGTTCCCATAGTAACGCCAATAGGGACTTTCCATTGACGTCAATGGGTGGAGTATT
TACGGTAAACTGCCCACTTGGCAGTACATCAAGTGTATCATATGCCAAGTACGCCCCCTATTGACGTCAA
TGACGGTAAATGGCCCGCCTGGCATTATGCCCAGTACATGACCTTATGGGACTTTCCTACTTGGCAGTAC
ATCTACGTATTAGTCATCGCTATTACCATGGTGATGCGGTTTTGGCAGTACATCAATGGGCGTGGATAGC
GGTTTGACTCACGGGGATTTCCAAGTCTCCACCCCATTGACGTCAATGGGAGTTTGTTTTGGCACCAAAA
TCAACGGGACTTTCCAAAATGTCGTAACAACTCCGCCCCATTGACGCAAATGGGCGGTAGGCGTGTACGG
TGGGAGGTCTATATAAGCAGAGCTCTCCCTATCAGTGATAGAGATCTCCCTATCAGTGATAGAGATCGTC
GACGAGCTCGTTTAGTGAACCGTCAGATCGCCTGGAGACGCCATCCACGCTGTTTTGACCTCCATAGAAG
ACACCGGGACCGATCCAGCCTCCGGACTCTAGCGTTTAAACTTAAGCTTACCACCATGGATTATAAAGAC
GATGATGACAAGCACCACCACCACCACCACGACAAGGATTGTGAAATGAAACGCACCACACTGGACAGCC
CTTTGGGGAAGCTGGAGCTGTCTGGTTGTGAGCAGGGTCTGCACGAAATAATTTTTCTGGGCAAGGGGAC
GTCTGCAGCTGATGCCGTGGAGGTCCCAGCCCCCGCTGCGGTTCTCGGAGGTCCGGAGCCCCTGATGCAG
GCTACAGCCTGGCTGAATGCCTATTTCCACCAGCCCGAGGCTATCGAAGAGTTCCCCGTGCCGGCTCTTC
ACCATCCCGTTTTCCAGCAAGAGTCGTTCACCAGACAGGTGTTATGGAAGCTGCTGAAGGTTGTGAAATT
CGGAGAAGTGATTTCTTACTCTCACTTAGCAGCCCTGGCAGGCAACCCCGCAGCCACGGCAGCAGTGAAG
ACGGCACTGAGTGGCAATCCTGTCCCTATCCTGATCCCGTGCCACAGAGTGGTCCAGGGGGATTTGGATG
TGGGCGGTTACGAGGGTGGACTGGCCGTGAAGGAATGGCTTCTGGCCCATGAAGGCCACCGGTTGGGGAA
GCCAGGCTTGGGATTCGAACTGGAGGTGCTGTTCCAGGGCCCCGGTACCGCCATCACAAGTTTGTACAAA
AAAGCAGGCTTAATGGCGGTGGCGCGCGTGGACGCGGCTTTGCCTCCCGGAGAAGGATCAGTGGTCAATT
GGTCAGGACAGGGACTACAGAAATTAGGTCCAAATTTACCCTGTGAAGCTGATATTCACACTTTGATTCT
GGATAAAAATCAGATTATTAAATTGGAAAATCTGGAGAAATGCAAACGATTAATACAGTTATCAGTAGCT
AATAATCGGCTGGTTCGGATGATGGGTGTGGCCAAGCTGACGTTGCTTCGTGTATTAAATTTGCCTCATA
ATAGCATTGGCTGTGTGGAAGGGCTAAAGGAACTAGTACATCTGGAATGGCTGAATTTGGCAGGAAATAA
TCTTAAGGCCATGGAACAGATCAATAGCTGCACAGCTCTACAGCATCTCGATTTATCAGACAATAATATA
TCCCAGATAGGTGATCTATCTAAATTGGTATCCCTGAAAACCCTGCTTTTACATGGAAACATCATCACCT
CTCTTAGAATGGCACCTGCTTACCTACCCAGAAGTCTTGCTATACTTTCTTTGGCAGAAAATGAAATCCG
AGACTTAAATGAGATCTCTTTTTTGGCATCCTTAACTGAATTGGAACAGTTGTCGATTATGAACAATCCT
TGTGTGATGGCAACACCATCCATCCCAGGATTTGACTATCGGCCGTACATCGTCAGCTGGTGCCTAAACC
TCAGAGTCCTAGATGGATATGTGATTTCTCAGAAGGAAAGTTTGAAAGCTGAATGGCTCTATAGTCAAGG
CAAGGGGAGAGCATATCGGCCTGGCCAGCACATCCAGCTTGTCCAATATCTGGCTACAGTCTGCCCCCTC
ACTTCTACACTAGGTCTTCAAACTGCAGAGGATGCCAAACTAGAGAAGATTTTGAGCAAACAGAGGTTTC
ACCAGAGGCAGTTGATGAACCAAAGCCAAAATGAAGAGTTGTCTCCTCTTGTTCCTGTTGAAACAAGGGC
ATCCCTTATTCCTGAGCATTCAAGCCCTGTTCAAGATTGCCAGATATCCCAGGAAAGTGAACCCGTCATT
CAAGTGAATTCTTGGGTTGGGATAAACAGTAATGATGATCAGTTATTTGCGGTTAAGAATAATTTTCCAG
CCTCTGTACACACTACGAGATATTCTCGAAATGATCTGCACCTGGAAGACATACAGACGGATGAGGACAA
GTTAAACTGTAGTCTTCTCTCTTCAGAGTCTACTTTTATGCCAGTTGCATCAGGACTGTCTCCACTATCA
CCTACAGTTGAGCTGAGGCTGCAGGGCATTAACTTGGGCCTAGAAGATGATGGTGTTGCAGATGAATCTG
TGAAAGGGCTGGAAAGCCAGGTGTTGGATAAGGAAGAGGAACAGCCTTTATGGGCTGCAAATGAGAATTC
TGTTCAAATGATGAGAAGTGAAATCAATACAGAGGTAAATGAGAAAGCTGGACTATTACCTTGTCCTGAG
CCAACAATAATCAGTGCTATCTTGAAGGATGATAACCACAGTCTTACATTTTTTCCTGAGTCAACTGAGC
AGAAACAATCAGACATAAAGAAACCAGAAAATACACAACCAGAAAATAAAGAAACCATATCTCAAGCAAC
TTCAGAGAAACTTCCCATGATTTTAACCCAGAGATCTGTTGCTTTGGGACAAGACAAAGTTGCCCTTCAG
AAATTAAATGATGCAGCCACCAAGCTTCAGGCCTGTTGGCGGGGATTTTATGCCAGGAACTACAACCCTC
AAGCCAAAGATGTGCGTTACGAAATCCGGCTACGCAGAATGCAAGAGCACATTGTCTGCTTAACTGATGA
AATAAGGAGATTACGAAAAGAAAGAGATGAAGAACGTATTAAAAAATTTGTACAAGAAGAAGCTTTCAGA
TTCCTTTGGAACCAGGTAAGGTCTCTACAGGTTTGGCAACAGACAGTGGACCAGCGTCTAAGTTCCTGGC
ATACTGATGTTCCTCCTATATCAAGTACTCTTGTGCCATCGAAACATCCATTATTTACCCAAAGCCAGGA
GTCCTCTTGTGATCAAAATGCTGATTGGTTTATTGCTTCTGATGTAGCTCCTCAAGAGAAATCATTACCA
GAATTTCCAGACTCTGGTTTTCATTCCTCTCTAACAGAACAAGTTCATTCATTGCAGCATTCTTTGGATT
TTGAGAAAAGTTCCACAGAAGGCAGTGAAAGCTCCATAATGGGGAATTCCATTGACACAGTCAGATATGG
CAAAGAATCAGATTTAGGGGATGTTAGTGAAGAACATGGTGAATGGAATAAGGAAAGCTCAAATAACGAG
CAGGACAATAGTCTGCTTGAACAGTATTTAACTTCAGTTCAACAGCTGGAAGATGCTGATGAGAGGACCA
ATTTTGATACAGAGACAAGAGATAGCAAACTTCACATTGCTTGTTTCCCAGTACAGTTAGATACATTGTC
TGACGGTGCTTCTGTAGATGAGAGTCATGGCATATCTCCTCCTTTGCAAGGTGAAATTAGCCAGACACAA
GAGAATTCTAAATTAAATGCAGAAGTTCAAGGGCAGCAGCCAGAATGTGATTCTACATTTCAGCTATTGC
ATGTTGGTGTTACTGTGTAATGATACCCAGCTTTC
