Features (pLannotate 1.2.2; 31 found; start..end, strand, type, name):
     85..196     +  polyA_signal   bGH poly(A) signal: bovine growth hormone polyadenylation signal
    737..2294    -  rep_origin     oriP (fragment): Epstein-Barr virus oriP replication origin (Yates et al., 2000)
   2407..2625    -  CDS            gL (fragment): GL_EBVB9 - Experimental evidence at protein level: Swiss-Prot protein existence level 1. The heterodimer glycoprotein H-glycoprotein L is required for the fusion of viral and plasma membranes leading to virus entry into the host cell. Acts as a functional inhibitor of gH and maintains gH in an inhibited form. Upon binding to host integrins, gL dissociates from gH leading to activation of the viral fusion glycoproteins gB and gH. Fusion of EBV with B-lymphocytes requires the additional receptor- binding protein gp42, which forms a complex with gH/gL. The heterodimer gH/gL targets also host EPHA
   2708..4633    -  CDS            EBNA1: Epstein-Barr nuclear antigen 1, also known as EBNA-1 crucial for latent viral infection, and for episomal amplification of vectors containing the oriP origin (Okita et al., 2013)
   4671..5015    -  CDS            BRRF2_EBVB9 (fragment): Protein inferred from homology: Swiss-Prot protein existence level 3. From Epstein-Barr virus (strain B95-8) (HHV-4) (Human herpesvirus 4).
   5018..5041    -  promoter       tet promoter (fragment): E. coli promoter for tetracycline efflux protein gene
   5154..5258    +  promoter       AmpR promoter: bla
   5259..6119    +  CDS            AmpR: β-lactamase; bla; confers resistance to ampicillin, carbenicillin, and related antibiotics
   6290..6878    +  rep_origin     ori: high-copy-number ColE1/pMB1/pBR322/pUC origin of replication
   6924..7047    -  CDS            TcR (fragment): tetracycline efflux protein; tet; confers resistance to tetracycline
   7085..7382    +  promoter       SV40 promoter: SV40 enhancer and early promoter
   7459..8058    +  CDS            PuroR: puromycin N-acetyltransferase; pac from Streptomyces alboniger; confers resistance to puromycin
   8149..8283    +  polyA_signal   SV40 poly(A) signal: SV40 polyadenylation signal
   8405..8457    -  misc_feature   bom (fragment): basis of mobility region from pBR322
   8588..8681    +  ncRNA          Retro dr1: Accession: RF00214 - Retrovirus direct repeat 1 (dr1)
   8717..8978    +  promoter       RSV promoter: Rous sarcoma virus enhancer/promoter
   9004..9064    +  promoter       SV40 promoter (fragment): SV40 early promoter
   9095..9667    +  intron         β-globin intron: intron from rabbit β-globin gene
   9722..9740    +  promoter       T7 promoter: promoter for bacteriophage T7 RNA polymerase
   9751..10371   +  CDS            tetR: TETR2_ECOLX - Experimental evidence at protein level: Swiss-Prot protein existence level 1. TetR is the repressor of the tetracycline resistance element; its N-terminal region forms a helix-turn-helix structure and binds DNA. Binding of tetracycline to TetR reduces the repressor affinity for the tetracycline resistance gene (tetA) promoter operator sites. From Escherichia coli.
  10413..10534   +  polyA_signal   SV40 poly(A) signal: SV40 polyadenylation signal
  10589..10968   +  enhancer       CMV enhancer: human cytomegalovirus immediate early enhancer
  10969..11172   +  promoter       CMV promoter: human cytomegalovirus (CMV) immediate early promoter
  11174..11193   +  promoter       PLtetO-1 promoter (fragment): modified phage lambda PL promoter with tet operator sites (Lutz and Bujard, 1997)
  11195..11214   +  promoter       PLtetO-1 promoter (fragment): modified phage lambda PL promoter with tet operator sites (Lutz and Bujard, 1997)
  11222..11255   +  promoter       TRE3GV promoter (fragment): 3rd-generation Tet-responsive promoter that can be activated by binding of Tet-On® 3G, optimized for retroviral and lentiviral vectors
  11371..11388   +  CDS            9xHis (fragment): 9xHis affinity tag
  11389..11931   +  CDS            MGMT (fragment): MGMT_HUMAN - Experimental evidence at protein level: Swiss-Prot protein existence level 1. Involved in the cellular defense against the biological effects of O6-methylguanine (O6-MeG) and O4-methylthymine (O4-MeT) in DNA. Repairs the methylated nucleobase in DNA by stoichiometrically transferring the methyl group to a cysteine residue in the enzyme. This is a suicide reaction: the enzyme is irreversibly inactivated. From Homo sapiens (Human).
  11974..11998   +  protein_bind   attB1: mutant version of attB; recombination site for the Gateway® BP reaction BP Clonase™
  12001..14595   +  CDS            CEP97: CEP97_HUMAN - Also known as LRRIQ2. Experimental evidence at protein level: Swiss-Prot protein existence level 1. Acts as a key negative regulator of ciliogenesis in collaboration with CCP110 by capping the mother centriole thereby preventing cilia formation. Required for recruitment of CCP110 to the centrosome. From Homo sapiens (Human).
  14603..14      -  protein_bind   attB2 (across the origin): mutant version of attB; recombination site for the Gateway® BP reaction BP Clonase™
>Addgene plasmid #136800 | pEBTet-SNAP-Cep97 | addgene full sequence | sequence record 275875 | Addgene NGS Result
TTGTACAAAGTGGTGATGGCAGCTAGCGGCGCGCCCGGCCGCTCGAGTCTAGAGGGCCCGTTTAAACCCG
CTGATCAGCCTCGACTGTGCCTTCTAGTTGCCAGCCATCTGTTGTTTGCCCCTCCCCCGTGCCTTCCTTG
ACCCTGGAAGGTGCCACTCCCACTGTCCTTTCCTAATAAAATGAGGAAATTGCATCGCATTGTCTGAGTA
GGTGTCATTCTATTCTGGGGGGTGGGGTGGGGCAGGACAGCAAGGGGGAGGATTGGGAAGACAATAGCAG
GCTAGAGGATCGATCCCCGCCCCGGACGAACTAAACCTGACTACGACATCTCTGCCCCTTCTTCGCGGGG
CAGTGCATGTAATCCCTTCAGTTGGTTGGTACAACTTGCCAACTGGGCCCTGTTCCACATGTGACACGGG
GGGGGACCAAACACAAAGGGGTTCTCTGACTGTAGTTGACATCCTTATAAATGGATGTGCACATTTGCCA
ACACTGAGTGGCTTTCATCCTGGAGCAGACTTTGCAGTCTGTGGACTGCAACACAACATTGCCTTTATGT
GTAACTCTTGGCTGAAGCTCTTACACCAATGCTGGGGGACATGTACCTCCCAGGGGCCCAGGAAGACTAC
GGGAGGCTACACCAACGTCAATCAGAGGGGCCTGTGTAGCTACCGATAAGCGGACCCTCAAGAGGGCATT
AGCAATAGTGTTTATAAGGCCCCCTTGTTAACCCTAAACGGGTAGCATATGCTTCCCGGGTAGTAGTATA
TACTATCCAGACTAACCCTAATTCAATAGCATATGTTACCCAACGGGAAGCATATGCTATCGAATTAGGG
TTAGTAAAAGGGTCCTAAGGAACAGCGATATCTCCCACCCCATGAGCTGTCACGGTTTTATTTACATGGG
GTCAGGATTCCACGAGGGTAGTGAACCATTTTAGTCACAAGGGCAGTGGCTGAAGATCAAGGAGCGGGCA
GTGAACTCTCCTGAATCTTCGCCTGCTTCTTCATTCTCCTTCGTTTAGCTAATAGAATAACTGCTGAGTT
GTGAACAGTAAGGTGTATGTGAGGTGCTCGAAAACAAGGTTTCAGGTGACGCCCCCAGAATAAAATTTGG
ACGGGGGGTTCAGTGGTGGCATTGTGCTATGACACCAATATAACCCTCACAAACCCCTTGGGCAATAAAT
ACTAGTGTAGGAATGAAACATTCTGAATATCTTTAACAATAGAAATCCATGGGGTGGGGACAAGCCGTAA
AGACTGGATGTCCATCTCACACGAATTTATGGCTATGGGCAACACATAATCCTAGTGCAATATGATACTG
GGGTTATTAAGATGTGTCCCAGGCAGGGACCAAGACAGGTGAACCATGTTGTTACACTCTATTTGTAACA
AGGGGAAAGAGAGTGGACGCCGACAGCAGCGGACTCCACTGGTTGTCTCTAACACCCCCGAAAATTAAAC
GGGGCTCCACGCCAATGGGGCCCATAAACAAAGACAAGTGGCCACTCTTTTTTTTGAAATTGTGGAGTGG
GGGCACGCGTCAGCCCCCACACGCCGCCCTGCGGTTTTGGACTGTAAAATAAGGGTGTAATAACTTGGCT
GATTGTAACCCCGCTAACCACTGCGGTCAAACCACTTGCCCACAAAACCACTAATGGCACCCCGGGGAAT
ACCTGCATAAGTAGGTGGGCGGGCCAAGATAGGGGCGCGATTGCTGCGATCTGGAGGACAAATTACACAC
ACTTGCGCCTGAGCGCCAAGCACAGGGTTGTTGGTCCTCATATTCACGAGGTCGCTGAGAGCACGGTGGG
CTAATGTTGCCATGGGTAGCATATACTACCCAAATATCTGGATAGCATATGCTATCCTAATCTATATCTG
GGTAGCATAGGCTATCCTAATCTATATCTGGGTAGTATATGCTATCCTAATCTGTATCCGGGTAGCATAT
GCTATCCTAATAGAGATTAGGGTAGTATATGCTATCCTAATTTATATCTGGGTAGCATATACTACCCAAA
TATCTGGATAGCATATGCTATCCTAATCTATATCTGGGTAGCATATGCTATCCTAATCTATATCTGGGTA
GCATAGGCTATCCTAATCTATATCTGGGTAGCATATGCTATCCTAATCTATATCTGGGTAGTATATGCTA
TCCTAATTTATATCTGGGTAGCATAGGCTATCCTAATCTATATCTGGGTAGCATATGCTATCCTAATCTA
TATCTGGGTAGTATATGCTATCCTAATCTGTATCCGGGTAGCATATGCTATCCTCATGCATATACAGTCA
GCATATGATACCCAGTAGTAGAGTGGGAGTGCTATCCTTTGCATATGCCGCCACCTCCCAAGGGGGCGTG
AATTTTCGCTGCTTGTCCTTTTCCTGCTGGTTGCTCCCATTCTTAGGTGAATTTAAGGAGGCCAGGCTAA
AGCCGTCGCATGTCTGATTGCTCACCAGGTAAATGTCGCTAATGTTTTCCAACGCGAGAAGGTGTTGAGC
GCGGAGCTGAGTGACGTGACAACATGGGTATGCCCAATTGCCCCATGTTGGGAGGACGAAAATGGTGACA
AGACAGATGGCCAGAAATACACCAACAGCACGCATGATGTCTACTGGGGATTTATTCTTTAGTGCGGGGG
AATACACGGCTTTTAATACGATTGAGGGCGTCTCCTAACAAGTTACATCACTCCTGCCCTTCCTCACCCT
CATCTCCATCACCTCCTTCATCTCCGTCATCTCCGTCATCACCCTCCGCGGCAGCCCCTTCCACCATAGG
TGGAAACCAGGGAGGCAAATCTACTCCATCGTCAAAGCTGCACACAGTCACCCTGATATTGCAGGTAGGA
GCGGGCTTTGTCATAACAAGGTCCTTAATCGCATCCTTCAAAACCTCAGCAAATATATGAGTTTGTAAAA
AGACCATGAAATAACAGACAATGGACTCCCTTAGCGGGCCAGGTTGTGGGCCGGGTCCAGGGGCCATTCC
AAAGGGGAGACGACTCAATGGTGTAAGACGACATTGTGGAATAGCAAGGGCAGTTCCTCGCCTTAGGTTG
TAAAGGGAGGTCTTACTACCTCCATATACGAACACACCGGCGACCCAAGTTCCTTCGTCGGTAGTCCTTT
CTACGTGACTCCTAGCCAGGAGAGCTCTTAAACCTTCTGCAATGTTCTCAAATTTCGGGTTGGAACCTCC
TTGACCACGATGCTTTCCAAACCACCCTCCTTTTTTGCGCCTGCCTCCATCACCCTGACCCCGGGGTCCA
GTGCTTGGGCCTTCTCCTGGGTCATCTGCGGGGCCCTGCTCTATCGCTCCCGGGGGCACGTCAGGCTCAC
CATCTGGGCCACCTTCTTGGTGGTATTCAAAATAATCGGCTTCCCCTACAGGGTGGAAAAATGGCCTTCT
ACCTGGAGGGGGCCTGCGCGGTGGAGACCCGGATGATGATGACTGACTACTGGGACTCCTGGGCCTCTTT
TCTCCACGTCCACGACCTCTCCCCCTGGCTCTTTCACGACTTCCCCCCCTGGCTCTTTCACGTCCTCTAC
CCCGGCGGCCTCCACTACCTCCTCGACCCCGGCCTCCACTACCTCCTCGACCCCGGCCTCCACTGCCTCC
TCGACCCCGGCCTCCACCTCCTGCTCCTGCCCCTCCTGCTCCTGCCCCTCCTCCTGCTCCTGCCCCTCCT
GCCCCTCCTGCTCCTGCCCCTCCTGCCCCTCCTSCTCCTSCCCCTCCTGCCCCTCCTGCTCCTGCCCCTC
CTGCCCCTCCTCCTGCTCCTGCCCCTCCTGCCCCTCCTCCTGCTCCTGCCCCTCCTGCCCCTCCTGCTCC
TGCCCCTCCTGCCCCTCCTGCTCCTGCCCCTCCTGCCCCTCCTGCTCCTGCCCCTCCTGCTCCTGCCCCT
CCTGCTCCTGCCCCTCCTGCTCCTGCCCCTCCTGCCCCTCCTGCCCCTCCTCCTGCTCCTGCCCCTCCTG
CTCCTGCCCCTCCTGCCCCTCCTGCCCCTCCTGCTCCTGCCCCTCCTCCTGCTCCTGCCCCTCCTGCCCC
TCCTGCCCCTCCTCCTGCTCCTGCSCCTCCTGCCCCTCCTCCTGCTCCTGCCCCTCCTCCTGCTCCTGCC
CCTCCTSCYCCTCCTGCCCCTCCTCCTGCTCCTGCCCCTCCTGCTCCTCCTCCTGCTCCTGCCCCTCCTC
CTGCTCCTGCCCCTCCTGCCCCTCCTGCCCCTCCTCCTGCTCCTGCCCCTCCTCCTGCTCCTGCCCCTCC
TGCCCCTCCTGCCCCTCCTGCCCCTCCTCCTGCTCCTGCCCCTCCTCCTGCTCCTGCCCCTCCTGCTCCT
GCCCCTCCCGCTCCTGCTCCTGCTCCTGTTCCACCGTGGGTCCCTTTGCAGCCAATGCAACTTGGACGTT
TTTGGGGTCTCCGGACACCATCTCTATGTCTTGGCCCTGATCCTGAGCCGCCCGGGGCTCCTGGTCTTCC
GCCTCCTCGTCCTCGTCCTCTTCCCCGTCCTCGTCCATGGTTATCACCCCCTCTTCTTTGAGGTCCACTG
CCGCCGGAGCCTTCTGGTCCAGATGTGTCTCCCTTCTCTCCTAGGCCATTTCCAGGTCCTGTACCTGGCC
CCTCGTCAGACATGATTCACACTAAAAGAGATCAATAGACATCTTTATTAGACGACGCTCAGTGAATACA
GGGAGTGCAGACTCCTGCCCCCTCCAACAGCCCCCCCACCCTCATCCCCTTCATGGTCGCTGTCAGACAG
ATCCAGGTCTGAAAATTCCCCATCCTCCGAACCATCCTCGTCCTCATCACCAATTACTCGCAGCCCGGAA
AACTCCCGCTGAACATCCTCAAGATTTGCGTCCTGAGCCTCAAGCCAGGCCTCAAATTCCTCGTCCCCCT
TTTTGCTGGACGGTAGGGATGGGGATTCTCGGGACCCCTCCTCTTCCTCTTCAAGGTCACCAGACAGAGA
TGCTACTGGGGCAACGGAAGAAAAGCTGGGTGCGGCCTGTGAGGATCAGCTTATCGATGATAAGCTGTCA
AACATGAGAATTCTTGAAGACGAAAGGGCCTCGTGATACGCCTATTTTTATAGGTTAATGTCATGATAAT
AATGGTTTCTTAGACGTCAGGTGGCACTTTTCGGGGAAATGTGCGCGGAACCCCTATTTGTTTATTTTTC
TAAATACATTCAAATATGTATCCGCTCATGAGACAATAACCCTGATAAATGCTTCAATAATATTGAAAAA
GGAAGAGTATGAGTATTCAACATTTCCGTGTCGCCCTTATTCCCTTTTTTGCGGCATTTTGCCTTCCTGT
TTTTGCTCACCCAGAAACGCTGGTGAAAGTAAAAGATGCTGAAGATCAGTTGGGTGCACGAGTGGGTTAC
ATCGAACTGGATCTCAACAGCGGTAAGATCCTTGAGAGTTTTCGCCCCGAAGAACGTTTTCCAATGATGA
GCACTTTTAAAGTTCTGCTATGTGGCGCGGTATTATCCCGTGTTGACGCCGGGCAAGAGCAACTCGGTCG
CCGCATACACTATTCTCAGAATGACTTGGTTGAGTACTCACCAGTCACAGAAAAGCATCTTACGGATGGC
ATGACAGTAAGAGAATTATGCAGTGCTGCCATAACCATGAGTGATAACACTGCGGCCAACTTACTTCTGA
CAACGATCGGAGGACCGAAGGAGCTAACCGCTTTTTTGCACAACATGGGGGATCATGTAACTCGCCTTGA
TCGTTGGGAACCGGAGCTGAATGAAGCCATACCAAACGACGAGCGTGACACCACGATGCCTGCAGCAATG
GCAACAACGTTGCGCAAACTATTAACTGGCGAACTACTTACTCTAGCTTCCCGGCAACAATTAATAGACT
GGATGGAGGCGGATAAAGTTGCAGGACCACTTCTGCGCTCGGCCCTTCCGGCTGGCTGGTTTATTGCTGA
TAAATCTGGAGCCGGTGAGCGTGGGTCTCGCGGTATCATTGCAGCACTGGGGCCAGATGGTAAGCCCTCC
CGTATCGTAGTTATCTACACGACGGGGAGTCAGGCAACTATGGATGAACGAAATAGACAGATCGCTGAGA
TAGGTGCCTCACTGATTAAGCATTGGTAACTGTCAGACCAAGTTTACTCATATATACTTTAGATTGATTT
AAAACTTCATTTTTAATTTAAAAGGATCTAGGTGAAGATCCTTTTTGATAATCTCATGACCAAAATCCCT
TAACGTGAGTTTTCGTTCCACTGAGCGTCAGACCCCGTAGAAAAGATCAAAGGATCTTCTTGAGATCCTT
TTTTTCTGCGCGTAATCTGCTGCTTGCAAACAAAAAAACCACCGCTACCAGCGGTGGTTTGTTTGCCGGA
TCAAGAGCTACCAACTCTTTTTCCGAAGGTAACTGGCTTCAGCAGAGCGCAGATACCAAATACTGTCCTT
CTAGTGTAGCCGTAGTTAGGCCACCACTTCAAGAACTCTGTAGCACCGCCTACATACCTCGCTCTGCTAA
TCCTGTTACCAGTGGCTGCTGCCAGTGGCGATAAGTCGTGTCTTACCGGGTTGGACTCAAGACGATAGTT
ACCGGATAAGGCGCAGCGGTCGGGCTGAACGGGGGGTTCGTGCACACAGCCCAGCTTGGAGCGAACGACC
TACACCGAACTGAGATACCTACAGCGTGAGCTATGAGAAAGCGCCACGCTTCCCGAAGGGAGAAAGGCGG
ACAGGTATCCGGTAAGCGGCAGGGTCGGAACAGGAGAGCGCACGAGGGAGCTTCCAGGGGGAAACGCCTG
GTATCTTTATAGTCCTGTCGGGTTTCGCCACCTCTGACTTGAGCGTCGATTTTTGTGATGCTCGTCAGGG
GGGCGGAGCCTATGGAAAAACGCCAGCAACGCGGCCTTTTTACGGTTCCTGGCCTTTTGCTGGCCTTGAA
GCTGTCCCTGATGGTCGTCATCTACCTGCCTGGACAGCATGGCCTGCAACGCGGGCATCCCGATGCCGCC
GGAAGCGAGAAGAATCATAATGGGGAAGGCCATCCAGCCTCGCGTCGAACTAGATGATCCGGCTGTGGAA
TGTGTGTCAGTTAGGGTGTGGAAAGTCCCCAGGCTCCCCAGCAGGCAGAAGTATGCAAAGCATGCATCTC
AATTAGTCAGCAACCAGGTGTGGAAAGTCCCCAGGCTCCCCAGCAGGCAGAAGTATGCAAAGCATGCATC
TCAATTAGTCAGCAACCATAGTCCCGCCCCTAACTCCGCCCATCCCGCCCCTAACTCCGCCCAGTTCCGC
CCATTCTCCGCCCCATGGCTGACTAATTTTTTTTATTTATGCAGAGGCCGAGGCCGCCTCGGCCTCTGAG
CTATTCCAGAAGTAGTGAGGAGGCTTTTTTGGAGGGTGACCGCCACGACCGGTGCCGCCACCATCCCCTG
ACCCACGCCCCTGACCCCTCACAAGGAGACGACCTTCCATGACCGAGTACAAGCCCACGGTGCGCCTCGC
CACCCGCGACGACGTCCCCCGGGCCGTACGCACCCTCGCCGCCGCGTTCGCCGACTACCCCGCCACGCGC
CACACCGTCGACCCCGACCGCCACATCGAACGCGTCACCGAGCTGCAAGAACTCTTCCTCACGCGCGTCG
GGCTCGACATCGGCAAGGTGTGGGTCGCGGACGACGGCGCCGCGGTGGCGGTCTGGACCACGCCGGAGAG
CGTCGAAGCGGGGGCGGTGTTCGCCGAGATCGGCCCGCGCATGGCCGAGTTGAGCGGTTCCCGGCTGGCC
GCGCAGCAACAGATGGAAGGCCTCCTGGCGCCGCACCGGCCCAAGGAGCCCGCGTGGTTCCTGGCCACCG
TCGGCGTCTCGCCCGACCACCAGGGCAAGGGTCTGGGCAGCGCCGTCGTGCTCCCCGGAGTGGAGGCGGC
CGAGCGCGCCGGGGTGCCCGCCTTCCTGGAGACCTCCGCGCCCCGCAACCTCCCCTTCTACGAGCGGCTC
GGCTTCACCGTCACCGCCGACGTCGAGGTGCCCGAAGGACCGCGCACCTGGTGCATGACCCGCAAGCCCG
GTGCCTGACGCCCGCCCCACGACCCGCAGCGCCCGACCGAAAGGAGCGCACGACCCGGTCCGACGCGGCC
CGACGGGTCCGAGGGGGGTCGACCTCGAAACTTGTTTATTGCAGCTTATAATGGTTACAAATAAAGCAAT
AGCATCACAAATTTCACAAATAAAGCATTTTTTTCACTGCATTCTAGTTGTGGTTTGTCCAAACTCATCA
ATGTATCTTATCATGTCTGGATCTGATCCGAACCCCTTCCTCGACCAATTCTCATGTTTGACAGCTTATC
ATCGCAGATCCGGGCAACGTTGTTGCCATTGCTCGACCAATTCTCATGTTTGACAGCTTATCATCGCAGA
TCCGTATGGTGCACTCTCAGTACAATCTGCTCTGATGCCGCATAGTTAAGCCAGTATCTGCTCCCTGCTT
GTGTGTTGGAGGTCGCTGAGTAGTGCGCGAGCAAAATTTAAGCTACAACAAGGCAAGGCTTGACCGACAA
TTGCATGAAGAATCTGCTTAGGGTTAGGCGTTTTGCGCTGCTTCGCGATGTACGGGCCAGATATACGCGT
ATCTGAGGGGACTAGGGTGTGTTTAGGCGAAAAGCGGGGCTTCGGTTGTACGCGGTTAGGAGTCCCCTCA
GGATATAGTAGTTTCGCTTTTGCATAGGGAGGGGGAAATGTAGTCTTATGCAATACTCTTGTAGTCTTGC
AACATGGTAACGATGAGTTAGCAACATGCCTTACAAGGAGAGAAAAAGCACCGTGCATGCCGATTGGTGG
AAGTAAGGTGGTACGATCGTGCCTTATTAGGAAGGCAACAGACGGGTCTGACATGGATTGGACGAACCAC
TGAATTCCGCATTGCAGAGATATTGTATTTAAGTGCCTAGCTCGATACAATAAACGCCATTTGACCATTC
ACCACATTGGTGTGCACCTCCAAGCTGGCCGGGGATCCTCTAGGGCCTCTGAGCTATTCCAGAAGTAGTG
AAGAGGCTTTTTTGGAGGCCTAGGCTTTTGCAAAAAGCTCCGGATCGATCCTGAGAACTTCAGGGTGAGT
TTGGGGACCCTTGATTGTTCTTTCTTTTTCGCTATTGTAAAATTCATGTTATATGGAGGGGGCAAAGTTT
TCAGGGTGTTGTTTAGAATGGGAAGATGTCCCTTGTATCACCATGGACCCTCATGATAATTTTGTTTCTT
TCACTTTCTACTCTGTTGACAACCATTGTCTCCTCTTATTTTCTTTTCATTTTCTGTAACTTTTTCGTTA
AACTTTAGCTTGCATTTGTAACGAATTTTTAAATTCACTTTTGTTTATTTGTCAGATTGTAAGTACTTTC
TCTAATCACTTTTTTTTCAAGGCAATCAGGGTATATTATATTGTACTTCAGCACAGTTTTAGAGAACAAT
TGTTATAATTAAATGATAAGGTAGAATATTTCTGCATATAAATTCTGGCTGGCGTGGAAATATTCTTATT
GGTAGAAACAACTACATCCTGGTCATCATCCTGCCTTTCTCTTTATGGTTACAATGATATACACTGTTTG
AGATGAGGATAAAATACTCTGAGTCCAAACCGGGCCCCTCTGCTAACCATGTTCATGCCTTCTTCTTTTT
CCTACAGCTCCTGGGCAACGTGCTGGTTATTGTGCTGTCTCATCATTTTGGCAAAGAATTGTAATACGAC
TCACTATAGGGCGAATTGATATGTCTAGATTAGATAAAAGTAAAGTGATTAACAGCGCATTAGAGCTGCT
TAATGAGGTCGGAATCGAAGGTTTAACAACCCGTAAACTCGCCCAGAAGCTAGGTGTAGAGCAGCCTACA
TTGTATTGGCATGTAAAAAATAAGCGGGCTTTGCTCGACGCCTTAGCCATTGAGATGTTAGATAGGCACC
ATACTCACTTTTGCCCTTTAGAAGGGGAAAGCTGGCAAGATTTTTTACGTAATAACGCTAAAAGTTTTAG
ATGTGCTTTACTAAGTCATCGCGATGGAGCAAAAGTACATTTAGGTACACGGCCTACAGAAAAACAGTAT
GAAACTCTCGAAAATCAATTAGCCTTTTTATGCCAACAAGGTTTTTCACTAGAGAATGCATTATATGCAC
TCAGCGCTGTGGGGCATTTTACTTTAGGTTGCGTATTGGAAGATCAAGAGCATCAAGTCGCTAAAGAAGA
AAGGGAAACACCTACTACTGATAGTATGCCGCCATTATTACGACAAGCTATCGAATTATTTGATCACCAA
GGTGCAGAGCCAGCCTTCTTATTCGGCCTTGAATTGATCATATGCGGATTAGAAAAACAACTTAAATGTG
AAAGTGGGTCCGCGTACAGCGGATCCCGGGAATTCAGATCTTATTAAAGCAGAACTTGTTTATTGCAGCT
TATAATGGTTACAAATAAAGCAATAGCATCACAAATTTCACAAATAAAGCATTTTTTTCACTGCATTCTA
GTTGTGGTTTGTCCAAACTCATCAATGTATCTTATCATGTCTGGTCGAATCCATGGCGCAGAACTGGTAG
GTATGGAAGATCCGCGTTGACATTGATTATTGACTAGTTATTAATAGTAATCAATTACGGGGTCATTAGT
TCATAGCCCATATATGGAGTTCCGCGTTACATAACTTACGGTAAATGGCCCGCCTGGCTGACCGCCCAAC
GACCCCCGCCCATTGACGTCAATAATGACGTATGTTCCCATAGTAACGCCAATAGGGACTTTCCATTGAC
GTCAATGGGTGGAGTATTTACGGTAAACTGCCCACTTGGCAGTACATCAAGTGTATCATATGCCAAGTAC
GCCCCCTATTGACGTCAATGACGGTAAATGGCCCGCCTGGCATTATGCCCAGTACATGACCTTATGGGAC
TTTCCTACTTGGCAGTACATCTACGTATTAGTCATCGCTATTACCATGGTGATGCGGTTTTGGCAGTACA
TCAATGGGCGTGGATAGCGGTTTGACTCACGGGGATTTCCAAGTCTCCACCCCATTGACGTCAATGGGAG
TTTGTTTTGGCACCAAAATCAACGGGACTTTCCAAAATGTCGTAACAACTCCGCCCCATTGACGCAAATG
GGCGGTAGGCGTGTACGGTGGGAGGTCTATATAAGCAGAGCTCTCCCTATCAGTGATAGAGATCTCCCTA
TCAGTGATAGAGATCGTCGACGAGCTCGTTTAGTGAACCGTCAGATCGCCTGGAGACGCCATCCACGCTG
TTTTGACCTCCATAGAAGACACCGGGACCGATCCAGCCTCCGGACTCTAGCGTTTAAACTTAAGCTTACC
ACCATGGATTATAAAGACGATGATGACAAGCACCACCACCACCACCACGACAAGGATTGTGAAATGAAAC
GCACCACACTGGACAGCCCTTTGGGGAAGCTGGAGCTGTCTGGTTGTGAGCAGGGTCTGCACGAAATAAT
TTTTCTGGGCAAGGGGACGTCTGCAGCTGATGCCGTGGAGGTCCCAGCCCCCGCTGCGGTTCTCGGAGGT
CCGGAGCCCCTGATGCAGGCTACAGCCTGGCTGAATGCCTATTTCCACCAGCCCGAGGCTATCGAAGAGT
TCCCCGTGCCGGCTCTTCACCATCCCGTTTTCCAGCAAGAGTCGTTCACCAGACAGGTGTTATGGAAGCT
GCTGAAGGTTGTGAAATTCGGAGAAGTGATTTCTTACTCTCACTTAGCAGCCCTGGCAGGCAACCCCGCA
GCCACGGCAGCAGTGAAGACGGCACTGAGTGGCAATCCTGTCCCTATCCTGATCCCGTGCCACAGAGTGG
TCCAGGGGGATTTGGATGTGGGCGGTTACGAGGGTGGACTGGCCGTGAAGGAATGGCTTCTGGCCCATGA
AGGCCACCGGTTGGGGAAGCCAGGCTTGGGATTCGAACTGGAGGTGCTGTTCCAGGGCCCCGGTACCGCC
ATCACAAGTTTGTACAAAAAAGCAGGCTTAATGGCGGTGGCGCGCGTGGACGCGGCTTTGCCTCCCGGAG
AAGGATCAGTGGTCAATTGGTCAGGACAGGGACTACAGAAATTAGGTCCAAATTTACCCTGTGAAGCTGA
TATTCACACTTTGATTCTGGATAAAAATCAGATTATTAAATTGGAAAATCTGGAGAAATGCAAACGATTA
ATACAGTTATCAGTAGCTAATAATCGGCTGGTTCGGATGATGGGTGTGGCCAAGCTGACGTTGCTTCGTG
TATTAAATTTGCCTCATAATAGCATTGGCTGTGTGGAAGGGCTAAAGGAACTAGTACATCTGGAATGGCT
GAATTTGGCAGGAAATAATCTTAAGGCCATGGAACAGATCAATAGCTGCACAGCTCTACAGCATCTCGAT
TTATCAGACAATAATATATCCCAGATAGGTGATCTATCTAAATTGGTATCCCTGAAAACCCTGCTTTTAC
ATGGAAACATCATCACCTCTCTTAGAATGGCACCTGCTTACCTACCCAGAAGTCTTGCTATACTTTCTTT
GGCAGAAAATGAAATCCGAGACTTAAATGAGATCTCTTTTTTGGCATCCTTAACTGAATTGGAACAGTTG
TCGATTATGAACAATCCTTGTGTGATGGCAACACCATCCATCCCAGGATTTGACTATCGGCCGTACATCG
TCAGCTGGTGCCTAAACCTCAGAGTCCTAGATGGATATGTGATTTCTCAGAAGGAAAGTTTGAAAGCTGA
ATGGCTCTATAGTCAAGGCAAGGGGAGAGCATATCGGCCTGGCCAGCACATCCAGCTTGTCCAATATCTG
GCTACAGTCTGCCCCCTCACTTCTACACTAGGTCTTCAAACTGCAGAGGATGCCAAACTAGAGAAGATTT
TGAGCAAACAGAGGTTTCACCAGAGGCAGTTGATGAACCAAAGCCAAAATGAAGAGTTGTCTCCTCTTGT
TCCTGTTGAAACAAGGGCATCCCTTATTCCTGAGCATTCAAGCCCTGTTCAAGATTGCCAGATATCCCAG
GAAAGTGAACCCGTCATTCAAGTGAATTCTTGGGTTGGGATAAACAGTAATGATGATCAGTTATTTGCGG
TTAAGAATAATTTTCCAGCCTCTGTACACACTACGAGATATTCTCGAAATGATCTGCACCTGGAAGACAT
ACAGACGGATGAGGACAAGTTAAACTGTAGTCTTCTCTCTTCAGAGTCTACTTTTATGCCAGTTGCATCA
GGACTGTCTCCACTATCACCTACAGTTGAGCTGAGGCTGCAGGGCATTAACTTGGGCCTAGAAGATGATG
GTGTTGCAGATGAATCTGTGAAAGGGCTGGAAAGCCAGGTGTTGGATAAGGAAGAGGAACAGCCTTTATG
GGCTGCAAATGAGAATTCTGTTCAAATGATGAGAAGTGAAATCAATACAGAGGTAAATGAGAAAGCTGGA
CTATTACCTTGTCCTGAGCCAACAATAATCAGTGCTATCTTGAAGGATGATAACCACAGTCTTACATTTT
TTCCTGAGTCAACTGAGCAGAAACAATCAGACATAAAGAAACCAGAAAATACACAACCAGAAAATAAAGA
AACCATATCTCAAGCAACTTCAGAGAAACTTCCCATGATTTTAACCCAGAGATCTGTTGCTTTGGGACAA
GACAAAGTTGCCCTTCAGAAATTAAATGATGCAGCCACCAAGCTTCAGGCCTGTTGGCGGGGATTTTATG
CCAGGAACTACAACCCTCAAGCCAAAGATGTGCGTTACGAAATCCGGCTACGCAGAATGCAAGAGCACAT
TGTCTGCTTAACTGATGAAATAAGGAGATTACGAAAAGAAAGAGATGAAGAACGTATTAAAAAATTTGTA
CAAGAAGAAGCTTTCAGATTCCTTTGGAACCAGGTAAGGTCTCTACAGGTTTGGCAACAGACAGTGGACC
AACGTCTAAGTTCCTGGCATACTGATGTTCCTCCTATATCAAGTACTCTTGTGCCATCGAAACATCCATT
ATTTACCCAAAGCCAGGAGTCCTCTTGTGATCAAAATGCTGATTGGTTTATTGCTTCTGATGTAGCTCCT
CAAGAGAAATCATTACCAGAATTTCCAGACTCTGGTTTTCATTCCTCTCTAACAGAACAAGTTCATTCAT
TGCAGCATTCTTTGGATTTTGAGAAAAGTTCCACAGAAGGCAGTGAAAGCTCCATAATGGGGAATTCCAT
TGACACAGTCAGATATGGCAAAGAATCAGATTTAGGGGATGTTAGTGAAGAACATGGTGAATGGAATAAG
GAAAGCTCAAATAACGAGCAGGACAATAGTCTGCTTGAACAGTATTTAACTTCAGTTCAACAGCTGGAAG
ATGCTGATGAGAGGACCAATTTTGATACAGAGACAAGAGATAGCAAACTTCACATTGCTTGTTTCCCAGT
ACAGTTAGATACATTGTCTGACGGTGCTTCTGTAGATGAGAGTCATGGCATATCTCCTCCTTTGCAAGGT
GAAATTAGCCAGACACAAGAGAATTCTAAATTAAATGCAGAAGTTCAAGGGCAGCAGCCAGAATGTGATT
CTACATTTCAGCTATTGCATGTTGGTGTTACTGTGTAATGATACCCAGCTTTC
