>Addgene plasmid #136800 | pEBTet-SNAP-Cep97 | depositor partial sequence | sequence record 264033 | Insert
ATGGGCGGTAGGCGTGTACGGTGGGAGGTCTATATAAGCAGAGCTCTCCCTATCAGTGATAGAGATCTCC
CTATCAGTGATAGAGATCGTCGACGAGCTCGTTTAGTGAACCGTCAGATCGCCTGGAGACGCCATCCACG
CTGTTTTGACCTCCATAGAAGACACCGGGACCGATCCAGCCTCCGGACTCTAGCGTTTAAACTTAAGCTT
ACCACCATGGATTATAAAGACGATGATGACAAGCACCACCACCACCACCACGACAAGGATTGTGAAATGA
AACGCACCACACTGGACAGCCCTTTGGGGAAGCTGGAGCTGTCTGGTTGTGAGCAGGGTCTGCACGAAAT
AATTTTTCTGGGCAAGGGGACGTCTGCAGCTGATGCCGTGGAGGTCCCAGCCCCCGCTGCGGTTCTCGGA
GGTCCGGAGCCCCTGATGCAGGCTACAGCCTGGCTGAATGCCTATTTCCACCAGCCCGAGGCTATCGAAG
AGTTCCCCGTGCCGGCTCTTCACCATCCCGTTTTCCAGCAAGAGTCGTTCACCAGACAGGTGTTATGGAA
GCTGCTGAAGGTTGTGAAATTCGGAGAAGTGATTTCTTACTCTCACTTAGCAGCCCTGGCAGGCAACCCC
GCAGCCACGGCAGCAGTGAAGACGGCACTGAGTGGCAATCCTGTCCCTATCCTGATCCCGTGCCACAGAG
TGGTCCAGGGGGATTTGGATGTGGGCGGTTACGAGGGTGGACTGGCCGTGAAGGAATGGCTTCTGGCCCA
TGAAGGCCACCGGTTGGGGAAGCCAGGCTTGGGATTCGAACTGGAGGTGCTGTTCCAGGGCCCCGGTACC
GCCATCACAAGTTTGTACAAAAAAGCAGGCTTAATGGCGGTGGCGCGCGTGGACGCGGCTTTGCCTCCCG
GAGAAGGATCAGTGGTCAATTGGTCAGGACAGGGACTACAGAAATTAGGTCCAAATTTACCCTGTGAAGC
TGATATTCACACTTTGATTCTGGATAAAAATCAGATTATTAAATTGGAAAATCTGGAGAAATGCAAACGA
TTAATACAGTTATCAGTAGCTAATAATCGGCTGGTTCGGATGATGGGTGTGGCCAAGCTGACGTTGCTTC
GTGTATTAAATTTGCCTCATAATAGCATTGGCTGTGTGGAAGGGCTAAAGGAACTAGTACATCTGGAATG
GCTGAATTTGGCAGGAAATAATCTTAAGGCCATGGAACAGATCAATAGCTGCACAGCTCTACAGCATCTC
GATTTATCAGACAATAATATATCCCAGATAGGTGATCTATCTAAATTGGTATCCCTGAAAACCCTGCTTT
TACATGGAAACATCATCACCTCTCTTAGAATGGCACCTGCTTACCTACCCAGAAGTCTTGCTATACTTTC
TTTGGCAGAAAATGAAATCCGAGACTTAAATGAGATCTCTTTTTTGGCATCCTTAACTGAATTGGAACAG
TTGTCGATTATGAACAATCCTTGTGTGATGGCAACACCATCCATCCCAGGATTTGACTATCGGCCGTACA
TCGTCAGCTGGTGCCTAAACCTCAGAGTCCTAGATGGATATGTGATTTCTCAGAAGGAAAGTTTGAAAGC
TGAATGGCTCTATAGTCAAGGCAAGGGGAGAGCATATCGGCCTGGCCAGCACATCCAGCTTGTCCAATAT
CTGGCTACAGTCTGCCCCCTCACTTCTACACTAGGTCTTCAAACTGCAGAGGATGCCAAACTAGAGAAGA
TTTTGAGCAAACAGAGGTTTCACCAGAGGCAGTTGATGAACCAAAGCCAAAATGAAGAGTTGTCTCCTCT
TGTTCCTGTTGAAACAAGGGCATCCCTTATTCCTGAGCATTCAAGCCCTGTTCAAGATTGCCAGATATCC
CAGGAAAGTGAACCCGTCATTCAAGTGAATTCTTGGGTTGGGATAAACAGTAATGATGATCAGTTATTTG
CGGTTAAGAATAATTTTCCAGCCTCTGTACACACTACGAGATATTCTCGAAATGATCTGCACCTGGAAGA
CATACAGACGGATGAGGACAAGTTAAACTGTAGTCTTCTCTCTTCAGAGTCTACTTTTATGCCAGTTGCA
TCAGGACTGTCTCCACTATCACCTACAGTTGAGCTGAGGCTGCAGGGCATTAACTTGGGCCTAGAAGATG
ATGGTGTTGCAGATGAATCTGTGAAAGGGCTGGAAAGCCAGGTGTTGGATAAGGAAGAGGAACAGCCTTT
ATGGGCTGCAAATGAGAATTCTGTTCAAATGATGAGAAGTGAAATCAATACAGAGGTAAATGAGAAAGCT
GGACTATTACCTTGTCCTGAGCCAACAATAATCAGTGCTATCTTGAAGGATGATAACCACAGTCTTACAT
TTTTTCCTGAGTCAACTGAGCAGAAACAATCAGACATAAAGAAACCAGAAAATACACAACCAGAAAATAA
AGAAACCATATCTCAAGCAACTTCAGAGAAACTTCCCATGATTTTAACCCAGAGATCTGTTGCTTTGGGA
CAAGACAAAGTTGCCCTTCAGAAATTAAATGATGCAGCCACCAAGCTTCAGGCCTGTTGGCGGGGATTTT
ATGCCAGGAACTACAACCCTCAAGCCAAAGATGTGCGTTACGAAATCCGGCTACGCAGAATGCAAGAGCA
CATTGTCTGCTTAACTGATGAAATAAGGAGATTACGAAAAGAAAGAGATGAAGAACGTATTAAAAAATTT
GTACAAGAAGAAGCTTTCAGATTCCTTTGGAACCAGGTAAGGTCTCTACAGGTTTGGCAACAGACAGTGG
ACCAGCGTCTAAGTTCCTGGCATACTGATGTTCCTCCTATATCAAGTACTCTTGTGCCATCGAAACATCC
ATTATTTACCCAAAGCCAGGAGTCCTCTTGTGATCAAAATGCTGATTGGTTTATTGCTTCTGATGTAGCT
CCTCAAGAGAAATCATTACCAGAATTTCCAGACTCTGGTTTTCATTCCTCTCTAACAGAACAAGTTCATT
CATTGCAGCATTCTTTGGATTTTGAGAAAAGTTCCACAGAAGGCAGTGAAAGCTCCATAATGGGGAATTC
CATTGACACAGTCAGATATGGCAAAGAATCAGATTTAGGGGATGTTAGTGAAGAACATGGTGAATGGAAT
AAGGAAAGCTCAAATAACGAGCAGGACAATAGTCTGCTTGAACAGTATTTAACTTCAGTTCAACAGCTGG
AAGATGCTGATGAGAGGACCAATTTTGATACAGAGACAAGAGATAGCAAACTTCACATTGCTTGTTTCCC
AGTACAGTTAGATACATTGTCTGACGGTGCTTCTGTAGATGAGAGTCATGGCATATCTCCTCCTTTGCAA
GGTGAAATTAGCCAGACACAAGAGAATTCTAAATTAAATGCAGAAGTTCAAGGGCAGCAGCCAGAATGTG
ATTCTACATTTCAGCTATTGCATGTTGGTGTTACTGTGTAA
